>Addgene plasmid #203635 | FB399 | addgene full sequence | sequence record 410739 | Addgene NGS Result
GAGAGCGTCATCATGCAACATGCATGTACTGTCTGATGTATTAAGAGTATAGGGGTCAACAACTAGAGTG
TCTGACAGGTATATCTAGCAGTTTGATTTGACCATTCTTTTATTAAAACACTGTAACCCGCAACGAAGAA
CTCCTCCGCTTCAAGTCAAGAATGCGCATATGTGCGTAAAATCGACAAGCCCGGCGGCATTCCACCGAGC
AGGGTATTGCCTTTGGCACTTTACGTGCGCAGAGGAGCCTGAATGTTGAGTGGAATGATGGTGGAATGAT
GAAGCTCAGAAGAACTCGTCAAGAAGGCGATAGAAGGCTATGCGCTGCGAATCGGGAGCGGCGATACCGT
AAAGCACGAGGAAGCGGTCAGCCCATTCGCCGCCAAGCTCTTCAGCAATATCACGGGTAGCCAACGCTAT
GTCCTGATAGCGGTCCGCCACACCCAGCCGGCCACAGTCGATGAATCCAGAAAAGCGGCCATTTTCCACC
ATGATATTCGGCAAGCAGGCGTCGCCGTGGGTCACGACGAGATCCTCGCCGTCGGGCATCCGCGCCTTGA
GCCTGGCGAACAGTTCGGCTGGCGCGAGCCCCTGATGCTCTTCGTCCAGATCATCCTGATCGACAAGACC
GGCTTCCATCCGAGTACGTGCTCGCTCGATGCGGTGTTTCGCTTGGTGGTCGAATGGGCAGGTAGCCGGA
TCAAGCGTATGCAGCCGCCGCATTGCATCAGCCATGATGGATACTTTCTCGGCAGGAGCAAGGTGAGATG
ACAGGAGATCCTGCCCCGGCACTTCGCCCAATAGCAGCCAGTCCCTTCCCGCTTCAGTGACAACGTCGAG
CACAGCTGCGCAAGGAACGCCCGTCGTGGCCAGCCACGATAGCCGCGCTGCCTCGTCTTGGAGTTCATTC
AGGGCACCGGACAGGTCGGTCTTGACAAAAAGAACCGGGCGCCCCTGCGCTGACAGCCGGAACACGGCGG
CATCAGAGCAGCCGATTGTCTGTTGTGCCCAGTCATAGCCGAATAGCCTCTCCACCCAAGCGGCCGGAGA
ACCTGCGTGCAATCCATCTTGTTCAATCATTTTGGATGCTTGGGTAGAATAGGTAAGTCAGATTGAATCT
GAAATAAAGGGAGGAAGGGCGAACTTAAGAAGGTATGACCGGGTCGTCCACTTACCTTGCTTGACAAACG
CACCAAGTTATCGTGCACCAAGCAGCAGATGATAATAATGTCCTCGTTCCTGTCTGCTAATAAGAGTCAC
ACTTCGAGCGCCGCCGCTACTGCTACAAGTGGGGCTGATCTGACCAGTTGCCTAAATGAACCATCTTGTC
AAACGACACAAATTTTGTGCTCACCGCCTGGACGACTAAACCAAAATAGGCATTCATTGTTGACCTCCAC
TAGCTCCAGCCAAGCCCAAAAAATGCTCCTTCAATATCAGTTCTCCTGACGGAGTGGCGCATGCGGACAG
ACGGACGGACGCAGAGAGAAGGGCTGAGTAATAAGCGCCACTGCGCCAGACAGCTCTGGCGGCTCTGAGG
TGCAGTGGATGATTATTAATCCGGGACCGGCCGCCCCTCCGCCCCGAAGTGGAAAGGCTGGTGTGCCCCT
CGTTGACCAAGAATCTATTGCATCATCGGAGAATATGGAGCTTCATCGAATCACCGGCAGTAAGCGAAGG
AGAATGTGAAGCCAGGGGTGTATAGCCGTCGGCGAAATAGCATGCCATTAACCTAGGTACAGAAGTCCAA
TTGCTTCCGATCTGGTAAAAGATTCACGAGATAGTACCTTCTCCGAAGTAGGTAGAGCGAGTACCCGGCG
CGTAAGCTCCCTAATTGGCCCATCCGGCATCTGTAGGGCGTCCAAATATCGTGCCTCTCCTGCTTTGCCC
GGTGTATGAAACCGGAAAGGCCGCTCAGGAGCTGGCCAGCGGCGCAGACCGGGAACACAAGCTGGCAGTC
GACCCATCCGGTGCTCTGCACTCGACCTGCTGAGGTCCCTCAGTCCCTGGTAGGCAGCTTTGCCCCGTCT
GTCCGCCCGGTGTGTCGGCGGGGTTGACAAGGTCGTTGCGTCAGTCCAACATTTGTTGCCATATTTTCCT
GCTCTCCCCACCAGCTGCTCTTTTCTTTTCTCTTTCTTTTCCCATCTTCAGTATATTCATCTTCCCATCC
AAGAACCTTTAAAATGGTTTTCACCCTTGAAGATTTCGTCGGCGACTGGCGCCAAACCGCCGGATATAAC
CTTGACCAGGTGCTGGAGCAGGGAGGAGTCTCTTCCTTGTTCCAGAATCTCGGCGTTTCCGTTACTCCTA
TCCAGCGTATTGTGTTGAGCGGAGAGAACGGTCTTAAGATTGACATCCACGTCATTATCCCATACGAGGG
CCTCTCTGGCGATCAAATGGGACAGATCGAGAAAATTTTCAAGGTCGTTTATCCAGTCGACGATCATCAC
TTTAAAGTTATCCTGCACTACGGTACTCTTGTGATCGATGGCGTCACCCCCAACATGATTGACTACTTCG
GCCGACCCTACGAGGGTATCGCTGTGTTCGACGGTAAGAAGATTACTGTGACCGGTACTTTGTGGAATGG
AAACAAGATTATCGATGAGCGCCTCATCAACCCTGATGGCTCCTTGCTGTTTCGTGTTACCATTAACGGA
GTTACTGGTTGGCGCCTTTGCGAACGTATTCTCGCATAAGCTTCATCATTCCACCATCATTCCACTCAAC
ATTCAGGCTCCTCTGCGCACGTAAAGTGCCAAAGGCAATACCCTGCTCGGTGGAATGCCGCCGGGCTTGT
CGATTTTACGCACATATGCGCATTCTTGACTTGAAGCGGAGGAGTTCTTCGTTGCGGGTTACAGTGTTTT
AATAAAAGAATGGTCAAATCAAACTGCTAGATATACCTGTCAGACACTCTAGTTGTTGACCCCTATACTC
TTAATACATCAGACAGTACATGCATGTTGCATGATGACGCTCTCCGTCAGGAGTGGCTATTGTTGTTATC
ATCAAAATCTATATTGATACTATTATACTCGATATGTTATAGACTTTATTAAAAAAAACTTTGTTTGTTT
GCAGAAAGTGGATTTTTAATCAAATTTAATTGTGATGATTACAATGTCAATTGGTTATGCAAGATATTAA
TTAATATGTTTAAGATTTTTCACTTTTAATAAGTAAAATAAAATACGTCAAAAAAATTTCCTAAAGATAA
TGCCAAAAAGGTTAAATTATAGAAATTAAACTAAAATATATTAAAAGTTGACTTAAAAATGCAATGTTGA
CCACCGACCTAGGGGAAAACAAATTTACCGTATCTGGGATAGAATCTCTTCTGTATCATCTCAGATAAAG
ATTACTACATAAACACACTTTACAGTTTTACGACGCCCAAAATTCAATTCCCGGAGATTAAAAACCCTAA
AACAAACACTGGCGATTCGATTTTCCCTCCCAATTCAAATCATCTCTTAATCTTCTTCTTCTCACTATCC
TCTCAAATTCGCCGCCGATCTTCCATCAATTTTGATTTCTCGCACCGAAATTTCGACTTTTCATCTCCTA
TCGACGAAACCCTAATTTTTCACACTCCAGAAATCGAACTTTGACGACGATGTTAATGGCTAAACCCCGC
TGTCAGGAGTCTCAATGGTAACTTTACTCTTTATTTAACCATACATTTTTTTTTATTTTTTTCACTTTGT
TCTTCATCCACTATTGTTCTTTGTTCATCTTGAACAAAAGCTCCCTCCTTCTTTGTTCTTCATCCACCAT
TGTTCTTCATCAATCATTTCGCTGTCAGGAGTGTTTCATGTCCAAGCGAAAAGCCGCTCTACGGAATGGA
TCTACGTTACTGCCTGCATAAGGAGATCGGTGTAGCCAAGGACGAAAGCGACCCTAGGTTCTAACCGTCG
ACTTTGGCGGAAAGGTTTCACTCAGGAAGCAGACACTGATTGACACGGTTTAGCAGAACGTTTGAGGACT
AGGTCAAATTGAGTGGTTTAATATCGGCATGTCTGGCTTTAAAATTCAGTATAGTGCGCTGATCGGAGAT
GAATTAAAAACACGAGTTCCCAAAACCAGGCGGGCTCGCCACGTCGGCTAATCCTGGTACATTATGTGAA
CAATGTTCTGAAGAAAATTTGTGAAAGAAGGACGGGTCATCGCCTACTATTAGCAACAACGGTCGGCCAC
ACCTTCCATTGTCGTGGCCACGCTCGGATTACACGGCAGAGGTGCTTGTGTTCCGACAGGCTAGCATATT
ATCCTAAGGCGTTACCCCAATCGTTTACCGTCGGATTTGCTATAGCCCCTGAACGCTACATGTACGAAAC
CATGTTATGTATGCACTAGGTCAACAATAGGACATAGCCTTGTAGTTAACACGTAGCCCGGTCGTATAAG
TACAGTAGACCCTTCGCCGGCATCCTATTTATTAAGTTATTTCTACAGCAAAACGATCATATGCAGATCC
GCAGTGGGCGGTAGACACACGTCCACCCGGCTGCTCTGTAACAGGGACTAAAGAGGTGATGATTATCGTG
TGTGCCCCGTTATGGTCGTGTTCGATCAGAGCGCCCTTGCGAGCAGTCGTATGCTTTCTCGAATTCCGAG
CGGTTAAGCGTGACAGTCCCAGCGAACCCACAAAACGTGATCGCAGTCCATGCGATCATACGCAAGAAGG
AAGGTCCCCATACACCGACGCACCAGTTTACACGCCGTATGCATAAACGAGCTGCACAAACGAGAGTGTT
TGAACTGGACCTCTAGTTCCTCTACAAAGAACACCTTGACCTGTTGCGAAGTTGCCTTGCCTAGATGCAA
TGTCGGACGTATCACTTTTGCCTCAACGACTGCTGCTTTCGCTGTAACCCAAGACAGACAACAGTAACCG
CCTTTTGAAGGCAAGTCCTCCGCCTGTGACTAACTGTGCCAAATCGTCTTCCAAACCCCTTATCCAATTT
AACTCACCAAATTATTGCGATACAGACCCTAATTTCACATCATATGACACTAATTGCCTCTGCCAAAATT
CTGTCCTCAATGACTCCCTCTTCTCTCACCAACCAGTCAGTCGTGAAAGTCATAGTACCCTGGGTACCAA
CTTACCCGTCTTCTCTCACCAACCAGTCCGCTGGTTCCTGGGTGAGCTCGAGACTCGTGGTGACAGCTCT
TCATACATAGAGCGGCCGCGTCGAACTCCCTGTCACCTTTCACACAGAGCTCATGATCTGGTTTATAAAG
GCGGCTTCATGACCCTCAATTCCATATAGTATCACTCCCATCACAGCATTTCGATATCTTCAACCACTTT
AACCTTCTCCAGAGGATCATCATCTCAAGCCCTTCATAAATGGAAGACGCCAAAAACATAAAGAAAGGCC
CGGCGCCATTCTATCCGCTGGAAGATGGAACCGCTGGAGAGCAACTGCATAAGGCTATGAAGAGATACGC
CCTGGTTCCTGGAACAATTGCTTTTACAGATGCACATATCGAGGTGGACATCACTTACGCTGAGTACTTC
GAAATGTCCGTTCGGTTGGCAGAAGCTATGAAACGATATGGGCTGAATACAAATCACAGAATCGTCGTAT
GCAGTGAAAACTCTCTTCAATTCTTTATGCCGGTGTTGGGCGCGTTATTTATCGGAGTTGCAGTTGCGCC
CGCGAACGACATTTATAATGAACGTGAATTGCTCAACAGTATGGGCATTTCGCAGCCTACCGTGGTGTTC
GTTTCCAAAAAGGGGTTGCAAAAAATTTTGAACGTGCAAAAAAAGCTCCCAATCATCCAAAAAATTATTA
TCATGGATTCTAAAACGGATTACCAGGGATTTCAGTCGATGTACACGTTCGTCACATCTCATCTACCTCC
CGGTTTTAATGAATACGATTTTGTGCCAGAGTCCTTCGATAGGGACAAGACAATTGCACTGATCATGAAC
TCCTCTGGATCTACTGGTCTGCCTAAAGGTGTCGCTCTGCCTCATAGAACTGCCTGCGTGAGATTCTCGC
ATGCCAGAGATCCTATTTTTGGCAATCAAATCATTCCGGATACTGCGATTTTAAGTGTTGTTCCATTCCA
TCACGGTTTTGGAATGTTTACTACACTCGGATATTTGATATGTGGATTTCGAGTCGTCTTAATGTATAGA
TTTGAAGAAGAGCTGTTTCTGAGGAGCCTTCAGGATTACAAGATTCAAAGTGCGCTGCTGGTGCCAACCC
TATTCTCCTTCTTCGCCAAAAGCACTCTGATTGACAAATACGATTTATCTAATTTACACGAAATTGCTTC
TGGTGGCGCTCCCCTCTCTAAGGAAGTCGGGGAAGCGGTTGCCAAGAGGTTCCATCTGCCAGGTATCAGG
CAAGGATATGGGCTCACTGAGACTACATCAGCTATTCTGATTACACCCGAGGGGGATGATAAACCGGGCG
CGGTCGGTAAAGTTGTTCCATTTTTTGAAGCGAAGGTTGTGGATCTGGATACCGGGAAAACGCTGGGCGT
TAATCAAAGAGGCGAACTGTGTGTGAGAGGTCCTATGATTATGTCCGGTTATGTAAACAATCCGGAAGCG
ACCAACGCCTTGATTGACAAGGATGGATGGCTACATTCTGGAGACATAGCTTACTGGGACGAAGACGAAC
ACTTCTTCATCGTTGACCGCCTGAAGTCTCTGATTAAGTACAAAGGCTATCAGGTGGCTCCCGCTGAATT
GGAATCCATCTTGCTCCAACACCCCAACATCTTCGACGCAGGTGTCGCAGGTCTTCCCGACGATGACGCC
GGTGAACTTCCCGCCGCCGTTGTTGTTTTGGAGCACGGAAAGACGATGACGGAAAAAGAGATCGTGGATT
ACGTCGCCAGTCAAGTAACAACCGCGAAAAAGTTGCGCGGAGGAGTTGTGTTTGTGGACGAAGTACCGAA
AGGTCTTACCGGAAAACTCGACGCAAGAAAAATCAGAGAGATCCTCATAAAGGCCAAGAAGGGCGGAAAG
ATCGCCGTGTAATGAGCTTACTTAACGTTACTGAAATCATCAAACAGCTTGACGAATCTGGATATAAGAT
CGTTGGTGTCGATGTCAGCTCCGGAGTTGAGACAAATGGTGTTCAGGATCTCGATAAGATACGTTCATTT
GTCCAAGCAGCAAAGAGTGCCTTCTAGTGATTTAATAGCTCCATGTCAACAAGAATAAAACGCGTTTCGG
GTTTACCTCTTCCAGATACAGCTCATCTGCAATGCATCGACCGTCTGAGACATGCGCTGTCATGAGACCG
GATCCTGACAGGATATATTGGCGGGTAAACCTAAGAGAAAAGAGCGTTTATTAGAATAATCGGATATTTA
AAAGGGCGTGAAAAGGTTTATCCGTTCGTCCATTTGTATGTGCATGCCAACCACAGGGTTCCCCTCGGGA
TCAAAGTACTTTGATCCAACCCCTCCGCTGCTATAGTGCAGTCGGCTTCTGACGTTCAGTGCAGCCGTCA
TCTGAAAACGACATGTCGCACAAGTCCTAAGTTACGCGACAGGCTGCCGCCCTGCCCTTTTCCTGGCGTT
TTCTTGTCGCGTGTTTTAGTCGCATAAAGTAGAATACTTGCGACTAGAACCGGAGACATTACGCCATGAA
CAAGAGCGCCGCCGCTGGCCTGCTGGGCTATGCCCGCGTCAGCACCGACGACCAGGACTTGACCAACCAA
CGGGCCGAACTGCACGCGGCCGGCTGCACCAAGCTGTTTTCCGAGAAGATCACCGGCACCAGGCGCGACC
GCCCGGAGCTGGCCAGGATGCTTGACCACCTACGCCCTGGCGACGTTGTGACAGTGACCAGGCTAGACCG
CCTGGCCCGCAGCACCCGCGACCTACTGGACATTGCCGAGCGCATCCAGGAGGCCGGCGCGGGCCTGCGT
AGCCTGGCAGAGCCGTGGGCCGACACCACCACGCCGGCCGGCCGCATGGTGTTGACCGTGTTCGCCGGCA
TTGCCGAGTTCGAGCGTTCCCTAATCATCGACCGCACCCGGAGCGGGCGCGAGGCCGCCAAGGCCCGAGG
CGTGAAGTTTGGCCCCCGCCCTACCCTCACCCCGGCACAGATCGCGCACGCCCGCGAGCTGATCGACCAG
GAAGGCCGCACCGTGAAAGAGGCGGCTGCACTGCTTGGCGTGCATCGCTCGACCCTGTACCGCGCACTTG
AGCGCAGCGAGGAAGTGACGCCCACCGAGGCCAGGCGGCGCGGTGCCTTCCGTGAGGACGCATTGACCGA
GGCCGACGCCCTGGCGGCCGCCGAGAATGAACGCCAAGAGGAACAAGCATGAAACCGCACCAGGACGGCC
AGGACGAACCGTTTTTCATTACCGAAGAGATCGAGGCGGAGATGATCGCGGCCGGGTACGTGTTCGAGCC
GCCCGCGCACCTCTCAACCGTGCGGCTGCATGAAATCCTGGCCGGTTTGTCTGATGCCAAGCTGGCGGCC
TGGCCGGCCAGCTTGGCCGCTGAAGAAACCGAGCGCCGCCGTCTAAAAAGGTGATGTGTATTTGAGTAAA
ACAGCTTGCGTCATGCGGTCGCTGCGTATATGATGCGATGAGTAAATAAACAAATACGCAAGGGGAACGC
ATGAAGGTTATCGCTGTACTTAACCAGAAAGGCGGGTCAGGCAAGACGACCATCGCAACCCATCTAGCCC
GCGCCCTGCAACTCGCCGGGGCCGATGTTCTGTTAGTCGATTCCGATCCCCAGGGCAGTGCCCGCGATTG
GGCGGCCGTGCGGGAAGATCAACCGCTAACCGTTGTCGGCATCGACCGCCCGACGATTGACCGCGACGTG
AAGGCCATCGGCCGGCGCGACTTCGTAGTGATCGACGGAGCGCCCCAGGCGGCGGACTTGGCTGTGTCCG
CGATCAAGGCAGCCGACTTCGTGCTGATTCCGGTGCAGCCAAGCCCTTACGACATATGGGCCACCGCCGA
CCTGGTGGAGCTGGTTAAGCAGCGCATTGAGGTCACGGATGGAAGGCTACAAGCGGCCTTTGTCGTGTCG
CGGGCGATCAAAGGCACGCGCATCGGCGGTGAGGTTGCCGAGGCGCTGGCCGGGTACGAGCTGCCCATTC
TTGAGTCCCGTATCACGCAGCGCGTGAGCTACCCAGGCACTGCCGCCGCCGGCACAACCGTTCTTGAATC
AGAACCCGAGGGCGACGCTGCCCGCGAGGTCCAGGCGCTGGCCGCTGAAATTAAATCAAAACTCATTTGA
GTTAATGAGGTAAAGAGAAAATGAGCAAAAGCACAAACACGCTAAGTGCCGGCCGTCCGAGCGCACGCAG
CAGCAAGGCTGCAACGTTGGCCAGCCTGGCAGACACGCCAGCCATGAAGCGGGTCAACTTTCAGTTGCCG
GCGGAGGATCACACCAAGCTGAAGATGTACGCGGTACGCCAAGGCAAGACCATTACCGAGCTGCTATCTG
AATACATCGCGCAGCTACCAGAGTAAATGAGCAAATGAATAAATGAGTAGATGAATTTTAGCGGCTAAAG
GAGGCGGCATGGAAAATCAAGAACAACCAGGCACCGACGCCGTGGAATGCCCCATGTGTGGAGGAACGGG
CGGTTGGCCAGGCGTAAGCGGCTGGGTTGCCTGCCGGCCCTGCAATGGCACTGGAACCCCCAAGCCCGAG
GAATCGGCGTGAGCGGTCGCAAACCATCCGGCCCGGTACAAATCGGCGCGGCGCTGGGTGATGACCTGGT
GGAGAAGTTGAAGGCCGCGCAGGCCGCCCAGCGGCAACGCATCGAGGCAGAAGCACGCCCCGGTGAATCG
TGGCAAGCGGCCGCTGATCGAATCCGCAAAGAATCCCGGCAACCGCCGGCAGCCGGTGCGCCGTCGATTA
GGAAGCCGCCCAAGGGCGACGAGCAACCAGATTTTTTCGTTCCGATGCTCTATGACGTGGGCACCCGCGA
TAGTCGCAGCATCATGGACGTGGCCGTTTTCCGTCTGTCGAAGCGTGACCGACGAGCTGGCGAGGTGATC
CGCTACGAGCTTCCAGACGGGCACGTAGAGGTTTCCGCAGGGCCGGCCGGCATGGCCAGTGTGTGGGATT
ACGACCTGGTACTGATGGCGGTTTCCCATCTAACCGAATCCATGAACCGATACCGGGAAGGGAAGGGAGA
CAAGCCCGGCCGCGTGTTCCGTCCACACGTTGCGGACGTACTCAAGTTCTGCCGGCGAGCCGATGGCGGA
AAGCAGAAAGACGACCTGGTAGAAACCTGCATTCGGTTAAACACCACGCACGTTGCCATGCAGCGTACGA
AGAAGGCCAAGAACGGCCGCCTGGTGACGGTATCCGAGGGTGAAGCCTTGATTAGCCGCTACAAGATCGT
AAAGAGCGAAACCGGGCGGCCGGAGTACATCGAGATCGAGCTAGCTGATTGGATGTACCGCGAGATCACA
GAAGGCAAGAACCCGGACGTGCTGACGGTTCACCCCGATTACTTTTTGATCGATCCCGGCATCGGCCGTT
TTCTCTACCGCCTGGCACGCCGCGCCGCAGGCAAGGCAGAAGCCAGATGGTTGTTCAAGACGATCTACGA
ACGCAGTGGCAGCGCCGGAGAGTTCAAGAAGTTCTGTTTCACCGTGCGCAAGCTGATCGGGTCAAATGAC
CTGCCGGAGTACGATTTGAAGGAGGAGGCGGGGCAGGCTGGCCCGATCCTAGTCATGCGCTACCGCAACC
TGATCGAGGGCGAAGCATCCGCCGGTTCCTAATGTACGGAGCAGATGCTAGGGCAAATTGCCCTAGCAGG
GGAAAAAGGTCGAAAAGGACTCTTTCCTGTGGATAGCACGTACATTGGGAACCCAAAGCCGTACATTGGG
AACCGGAACCCGTACATTGGGAACCCAAAGCCGTACATTGGGAACCGGTCACACATGTAAGTGACTGATA
TAAAAGAGAAAAAAGGCGATTTTTCCGCCTAAAACTCTTTAAAACTTATTAAAACTCTTAAAACCCGCCT
GGCCTGTGCATAACTGTCTGGCCAGCGCACAGCCGAAGAGCTGCAAAAAGCGCCTACCCTTCGGTCGCTG
CGCTCCCTACGCCCCGCCGCTTCGCGTCGGCCTATCGCGGCCGCTGGCCGCTCAAAAATGGCTGGCCTAC
GGCCAGGCAATCTACCAGGGCGCGGACAAGCCGCGCCGTCGCCACTCGACCGCCGGCGCCCACATCAAGG
CACCCTGCCTCGCGCGTTTCGGTGATGACGGTGAAAACCTCTGACACATGCAGCTCCCGGTGACGGTCAC
AGCTTGTCTGTAAGCGGATGCCGGGAGCAGACAAGCCCGTCAGGGCGCGTCAGCGGGTGTTGGCGGGTGT
CGGGGCGCAGCCATGACCCAGTCACGTAGCGATAGCGGAGTGTATACTGGCTTAACTATGCGGCATCAGA
GCAGATTGTACTGAGAGTGCACCATATGCGGTGTGAAATACCGCACAGATGCGTAAGGAGAAAATACCGC
ATCAGGCGCTCTTCCGCTTCCTCGCTCACTGACTCGCTGCGCTCGGTCGTTCGGCTGCGGCGAGCGGTAT
CAGCTCACTCAAAGGCGGTAATACGGTTATCCACAGAATCAGGGGATAACGCAGGAAAGAACATGTGAGC
AAAAGGCCAGCAAAAGGCCAGGAACCGTAAAAAGGCCGCGTTGCTGGCGTTTTTCCATAGGCTCCGCCCC
CCTGACGAGCATCACAAAAATCGACGCTCAAGTCAGAGGTGGCGAAACCCGACAGGACTATAAAGATACC
AGGCGTTTCCCCCTGGAAGCTCCCTCGTGCGCTCTCCTGTTCCGACCCTGCCGCTTACCGGATACCTGTC
CGCCTTTCTCCCTTCGGGAAGCGTGGCGCTTTCTCATAGCTCACGCTGTAGGTATCTCAGTTCGGTGTAG
GTCGTTCGCTCCAAGCTGGGCTGTGTGCACGAACCCCCCGTTCAGCCCGACCGCTGCGCCTTATCCGGTA
ACTATCGTCTTGAGTCCAACCCGGTAAGACACGACTTATCGCCACTGGCAGCAGCCACTGGTAACAGGAT
TAGCAGAGCGAGGTATGTAGGCGGTGCTACAGAGTTCTTGAAGTGGTGGCCTAACTACGGCTACACTAGA
AGGACAGTATTTGGTATCTGCGCTCTGCTGAAGCCAGTTACCTTCGGAAAAAGAGTTGGTAGCTCTTGAT
CCGGCAAACAAACCACCGCTGGTAGCGGTGGTTTTTTTGTTTGCAAGCAGCAGATTACGCGCAGAAAAAA
AGGATCTCAAGAAGATCCTTTGATCTTTTCTACGGGGTCTGACGCTCAGTGGAACGAAAACTCACGTTAA
GGGATTTTGGTCATGCATTCTAGGTGATTATTTGCCGACTACCTTGGTGATCTCGCCTTTCACGTAGTGG
ACAAATTCTTCCAACTGATCTGCGCGCGAGGCCAAGCGATCTTCTTCTTGTCCAAGATAAGCCTGTCTAG
CTTCAAGTATGACGGGCTGATACTGGGCCGGCAGGCGCTCCATTGCCCAGTCGGCAGCGACATCCTTCGG
CGCGATTTTGCCGGTTACTGCGCTGTACCAAATGCGGGACAACGTAAGCACTACATTTCGCTCATCACCA
GCCCAGTCGGGCGGCGAGTTCCATAGCGTTAAGGTTTCATTTAGCGCCTCAAATAGATCCTGTTCAGGAA
CCGGATCAAAGAGTTCCTCCGCCGCTGGACCTACCAAGGCAACGCTATGTTCTCTTGCTTTTGTCAGCAA
GATAGCCAGATCAATGTCGATCGTGGCTGGCTCGAAGATACCTGCAAGAATGTCATTGCGCTGCCATTCT
CCAAATTGCAGTTCGCGCTTAGCTGGATAACGCCACGGAATGATGTCGTCGTGCACAACAATGGTGACTT
CTACAGCGCGGAGAATCTCGCTCTCTCCAGGGGAAGCCGAAGTTTCCAAAAGGTCGTTGATCAAAGCTCG
CCGCGTTGTTTCATCAAGCCTTACGGTCACCGTAACCAGCAAATCAATATCACTGTGTGGCTTCAGGCCG
CCATCCACTGCGGAGCCGTACAAATGTACGGCCAGCAACGTCGGTTCGAGATGGCGCTCGATGACGCCAA
CTACCTCTGATAGTTGAGTCGATACTTCGGCGATCACCGCTTCCCTCATAATGTTTAACTTTGTTTTAGG
GCGACTGCCCTGCTGCGTAACATCGTTGCTGCTCCATAACATCAAACATCGACCCACGGCGTAACGCGCT
TGCTGCTTGGATGCCCGAGGCATAGACTGTACCCCAAAAAAACAGTCATAACAAGCCATGAAAACCGCCA
CTGCGCCGTTACCACCGCTGCGTTCGGTCAAGGTTCTGGACCAGTTGCGTGAGCGCATACGCTACTTGCA
TTACAGCTTACGAACCGAACAGGCTTATGTCCACTGGGTTCGTGCCTTCATCCGTTTCCACGGTGTGCGT
CACCCGGCAACCTTGGGTAGCAGCGAAGTCGAGGCATTTCTGTCCTGGCTGGAACAGAACTTATTATTTC
CTTCCTCTTTTCTACAGTATTTAAAGATACCCCAAGAAGCTAATTATAACAAGACGAACTCCAATTCACT
GTTCCTTGCATTCTAAAACCTTAAATACCAGAAAACAGCTTTTTCAAAGTTGTTTTCAAAGTTGGCGTAT
AACATAGTATCGACGGAGCCGATTTTGAAACCGCGGTGATCACAGGCAGCAACGCTCTGTCATCGTTACA
ATCAACATGCTACCCTCCGCGAGATCATCCGTGTTTCAAACCCGGCAGCTTAGTTGCCGTTCTTCCGAAT
AGCATCGGTAACATGAGCAAAGTCTGCCGCCTTACAACGGCTCTCCCGCTGACGCCGTCCCGGACTGATG
GGCTGCCTGTATCGAGTGGTGATTTTGTGCCGAGCTGCCGGTCGGGGAGCTGTTGGCTGGCTGGTGGCAG
GATATATTGTGGTGTAAACATAACGGATCCGGTCTCAG
Features (pLannotate 1.2.2; 18 found; start..end, strand, type, name):
    289..1080    -  CDS            neo: KKA2_KLEPN - Also known as kan, nptII. Experimental evidence at protein level: Swiss-Prot protein existence level 1. Resistance to kanamycin, neomycin, paromomycin, ribostamycin, butirosin and gentamicin B. From Klebsiella pneumoniae.
   1086..1439    -  promoter       trpC promoter: promoter for Aspergillus nidulans trpC
   1459..2143    +  promoter       gpdA promoter (fragment): gpdA; promoter from the Aspergillus nidulans glyceraldehyde-3-phosphate dehydrogenase gene (Punt et al., 1990)
   2121..2696    +  CDS            LUCI_OPLGR: Experimental evidence at protein level: Swiss-Prot protein existence level 1. Catalytic subunit of oplophorus-luciferin 2-monooxygenase. Oxidoreductase that converts coelenterazine (the oplophorus luciferin) to coelenteramide under emission of blue light with a maximum at 454 nm. Is also active with bisdeoxycoelenterazine. From Oplophorus gracilirostris (Luminous shrimp).
   5360..7012    +  CDS            luciferase: firefly luciferase; luc+; enhanced luc+ version of the luciferase gene
   7020..7247    +  terminator     trpC terminator (fragment): trpC; transcription terminator from the Aspergillus nidulans trpC gene (Punt et al., 1987)
   7286..7310    +  misc_feature   RB T-DNA repeat: right border repeat from nopaline C58 T-DNA
   7650..8051    +  CDS            Y4CG_SINFN (fragment): Protein inferred from homology: Swiss-Prot protein existence level 3. From Sinorhizobium fredii (strain NBRC 101917 / NGR234).
   8611..9240    +  CDS            pVS1 StaA: stability protein from the Pseudomonas plasmid pVS1 (Heeb et al., 2000)
   9669..10742   +  CDS            pVS1 RepA: replication protein from the Pseudomonas plasmid pVS1 (Heeb et al., 2000)
  10808..11002   +  rep_origin     pVS1 oriV: origin of replication for the Pseudomonas plasmid pVS1 (Heeb et al., 2000)
  11205..11244   +  CDS            rop (fragment): Rop protein, which maintains plasmids at low copy number; rop
  11346..11486   +  misc_feature   bom: basis of mobility region from pBR322
  11672..12260   -  rep_origin     ori: high-copy-number ColE1/pMB1/pBR322/pUC origin of replication
  12351..13139   -  CDS            aadA: S3AD_ECOLX - Experimental evidence at protein level: Swiss-Prot protein existence level 1. Mediates bacterial resistance to the antibiotics streptomycin and spectinomycin. From Escherichia coli.
  13146..13202   -  CDS            GmR (fragment): gentamycin acetyltransferase; aacC1; confers resistance to gentamycin
  13378..13401   -  promoter       Pc promoter (fragment): intI1 (promoter lies within the coding sequence); class 1 integron promoter
  13925..13949   +  misc_feature   LB T-DNA repeat: left border repeat from nopaline C58 T-DNA
