[The description below was written by a language model from this plasmid's Addgene catalogue record and pLannotate feature annotations shown in this document.]
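Description:
FB399 is a multigene module from the FungalBraid synthetic biology toolkit for filamentous fungi, assembled in the pDGB3omega1 binary backbone by combining two earlier modules (FB367 and FB396). The roughly 14 kb plasmid replicates in E. coli from a high-copy ColE1/pUC-type origin and is selected with spectinomycin through aadA. It also carries the pVS1 oriV with RepA and StaA, which support replication and stable maintenance in Agrobacterium, and a pBR322 bom site. Left and right T-DNA border repeats flank the payload, consistent with delivery into fungal cells by Agrobacterium-mediated transformation, although the record does not name the delivery route.

The T-DNA holds three transcriptional units. nptII (neo), driven by the Aspergillus nidulans trpC promoter and listed with a tub terminator, provides geneticin resistance for selecting transformants. Divergently oriented from it, the A. nidulans gpdA promoter drives NanoLuc (Nluc, derived from the Oplophorus luciferase), also with a tub terminator. As a constitutively expressed reporter, Nluc most plausibly serves as an internal normalisation reference. The third unit places firefly luciferase (luc+), followed by the trpC terminator, under a synthetic promoter described as containing two copies of the target sequence for gRNA1 joined to a minimal promoter element (mPAF). This synthetic promoter is not annotated in the feature table, which leaves a long unannotated stretch between Nluc and luciferase.

The design suits a dual-luciferase readout in which firefly signal reports activation of the synthetic promoter by a gRNA1-guided factor, presumably a dCas9-based transcriptional activator supplied separately, relative to Nluc. The activator itself is not part of this record.
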