Addgene plasmid #203635: FB399
Purpose: Module for the expression of geneticin resistance, Nluc under PgpdA promoter and luciferase under a synthetic promoter containing two copies of the target sequence for gRNA1 (2xLuc).
Depositing lab: Jose Marcos. Depositing organization: Instituto de Agroquímica y Tecnología de Alimentos (IATA-CSIC). Publication: FungalBraid 2.0: expanding the synthetic biology toolbox for the biotechnological exploitation of filamentous fungi. Moreno-Gimenez E, Gandia M, Saez Z, Manzanares P, Yenush L, Orzaez D, Marcos JF, Garrigues S. Front Bioeng Biotechnol. 2023 Aug 7;11:1222812. doi: 10.3389/fbioe.2023.1222812. eCollection 2023. PubMed 37609115.
Backbone
  Vector backbone: pDGB3omega1
  Vector type: Synthetic Biology
Growth in bacteria
  Bacterial resistance: Spectinomycin, 50 μg/mL
  Growth temperature: 37°C
  Growth strain: DH5alpha
  Copy number: High Copy
Gene/Insert
  Gene/Insert name: FB367+FB396 (alt name: PgpdA:Nluc:Ttub::PtrpC:nptII:Ttub, R1:G1ab.1:mPAF:Luc:TtrpC)
  Species: Synthetic
  Cloning method: Restriction Enzyme; 5′ cloning site unknown (unknown if destroyed)
Terms and licenses: Academic/Nonprofit Terms; Industry Terms: Not Available to Industry
How to cite: FB399 was a gift from Jose Marcos (Addgene plasmid # 203635 ; http://n2t.net/addgene:203635 ; RRID:Addgene_203635)
